Addgene plasmid #81428: pDONR223_GABRA6_p.G175R
Purpose: Gateway Donor vector containing GABRA6 , part of the Target Accelerator Plasmid Collection.
Depositing lab: Jesse Boehm & William Hahn & David Root. Depositing organization: Broad Institute. Publication: Systematic Functional Interrogation of Rare Cancer Variants Identifies Oncogenic Alleles. Kim E, Ilic N, Shrestha Y, Zou L, Kamburov A, Zhu C, Yang X, Lubonja R, Tran N, Nguyen C, Lawrence MS, Piccioni F, Bagul M, Doench JG, Chouinard CR, Wu X, Hogstrom L, Natoli T, Tamayo P, Horn H, Corsello SM, Lage K, Root DE, Subramanian A, Golub TR, Getz G, Boehm JS, Hahn WC. Cancer Discov. 2016 Jul;6(7):714-26. doi: 10.1158/2159-8290.CD-16-0160. Epub 2016 May 4. PubMed 27147599.
Backbone
  Vector backbone: pDONR223
  Backbone manufacturer: Invitrogen
  Backbone size w/o insert (bp): 2790
  Vector type: Gateway Entry vector
Growth in bacteria
  Bacterial resistance: Spectinomycin, 50 μg/mL
  Growth temperature: 37°C
  Growth strain: DH5alpha
  Copy number: High Copy
Gene/Insert
  Gene/Insert name: GABRA6
  Species: H. sapiens (human)
  Mutation: G175R
  GenBank ID: NM_000811.2
  Entrez Gene: GABRA6
  Promoter: None
  Cloning method: Gateway Cloning
  Sequencing primers: 5′ M13pUC-fwd; 3′ M13-Rev
Terms and licenses: Academic/Nonprofit Terms; Industry Terms: Not Available to Industry
Depositor comments: Open state: NO stop codon immediately follows insert
How to cite: pDONR223_GABRA6_p.G175R was a gift from Jesse Boehm & William Hahn & David Root (Addgene plasmid # 81428 ; http://n2t.net/addgene:81428 ; RRID:Addgene_81428)
