[The description below was written by a language model from this plasmid's Addgene catalogue record and pLannotate feature annotations shown in this document.]
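Description:
pDONR223_GABRA6_p.G175R is a Gateway entry clone built on the Invitrogen pDONR223 backbone. It carries the open reading frame of human GABRA6, which encodes the alpha-6 subunit of the GABA-A receptor, a ligand-gated chloride channel that mediates inhibitory neurotransmission. The insert bears the missense substitution G175R. The sequenced plasmid is about 4.2 kb and is maintained in E. coli through a high-copy ColE1/pUC-type origin. Selection is with spectinomycin, conferred by the aadA (SmR) aminoglycoside adenylyltransferase gene. That gene sits downstream of fragments of an integron Pc promoter and a gentamicin acetyltransferase gene. rrnB T1 and T2 terminators and short lacZα and lacI remnants are also annotated in the backbone.

The coding sequence of roughly 1.35 kb is flanked on both sides by attL recombination sites, which allow LR Clonase-mediated transfer into attR-containing destination vectors. The automated annotation labels both sites as attL3 and matches the insert to the mouse Gabra6 protein. This most likely reflects best-hit homology, since the catalogue entry specifies the human gene. No promoter drives the insert in this plasmid, so expression depends on the destination vector. A T7 promoter lies just outside one attL site, facing the insert in antisense orientation. The clone is in the "open" configuration, with no stop codon directly after the ORF, which permits in-frame C-terminal fusions to tags or reporters supplied by the destination vector.

The plasmid belongs to the Target Accelerator Plasmid Collection, a set of variant alleles assembled for systematic functional testing of rare cancer-associated mutations. It serves as a source clone for moving the G175R allele into expression vectors.
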