Features (pLannotate 1.2.2; 12 found; start..end, strand, type, name):
     38..74      -  CDS            lacZα (fragment): LacZα fragment of β-galactosidase; lacZ fragment
     91..186     +  protein_bind   attL3: mutant version of attL; recombination site for the Gateway® LR reaction LR Clonase™
    204..1550    +  CDS            Gabra6: GBRA6_MOUSE - Also known as Gabra-6. Experimental evidence at protein level: Swiss-Prot protein existence level 1. GABA, the major inhibitory neurotransmitter in the vertebrate brain, mediates neuronal inhibition by binding to the GABA/benzodiazepine receptor and opening an integral chloride channel. From Mus musculus (Mouse).
   1555..1650    -  protein_bind   attL3: mutant version of attL; recombination site for the Gateway® LR reaction LR Clonase™
   1669..1687    -  promoter       T7 promoter: promoter for bacteriophage T7 RNA polymerase
   1877..1900    +  promoter       Pc promoter (fragment): intI1 (promoter lies within the coding sequence); class 1 integron promoter
   2076..2132    +  CDS            GmR (fragment): gentamycin acetyltransferase; aacC1; confers resistance to gentamycin
   2139..2930    +  CDS            SmR: aminoglycoside adenylyltransferase (Murphy, 1985); aadA; confers resistance to spectinomycin and streptomycin
   3023..3611    +  rep_origin     ori: high-copy-number ColE1/pMB1/pBR322/pUC origin of replication
   3794..3886    +  CDS            lacI (fragment): lac repressor; lacI; The lac repressor binds to the lac operator to inhibit transcription in E. coli. This inhibition can be relieved by adding lactose or isopropyl-β-D-thiogalactopyranoside (IPTG).
   3941..3968    -  terminator     rrnB T2 terminator: transcription terminator T2 from the E. coli rrnB gene
   4100..4143    +  terminator     rrnB T1 terminator: Escherichia coli rrnB; transcription terminator T1 from the E. coli rrnB gene
>Addgene plasmid #81428 | pDONR223_GABRA6_p.G175R | addgene full sequence | sequence record 168128 | Addgene NGS Result
GGCAGTTCCCTACTCTCGCGTTAACGCTAGCATGGATGTTTTCCCAGTCACGACGTTGTAAAACGACGGC
CAGTCTTAAGCTCGGGCCCCAAATAATGATTTTATTTTGACTGATAGTGACCTGTTCGTTGCAACAAATT
GATGAGCAATGCTTTTTTATAATGCCAACTTTGTACAAAAAAGTTGGCACCATGGCGTCGTCTCTGCCCT
GGCTGTGCATTATTCTGTGGCTAGAAAATGCCCTAGGGAAACTCGAAGTTGAAGGCAACTTCTACTCAGA
AAACGTCAGTCGGATCCTGGACAACTTGCTTGAAGGCTATGACAATCGGCTGCGGCCGGGATTTGGAGGT
GCTGTCACTGAAGTCAAAACAGACATTTATGTGACCAGTTTTGGGCCCGTGTCAGATGTGGAGATGGAGT
ATACGATGGATGTTTTTTTCCGCCAGACCTGGACTGATGAGAGGTTGAAGTTTGGGGGGCCAACTGAGAT
TCTGAGTCTGAATAATTTGATGGTCAGTAAAATCTGGACGCCTGACACCTTTTTCAGAAATGGTAAAAAG
TCCATTGCTCACAACATGACAACTCCTAATAAACTCTTCAGAATAATGCAGAATGGAACCATTTTATACA
CCATGAGGCTTACCATCAATGCTGACTGTCCCATGAGGCTGGTTAACTTTCCTATGGATGGGCATGCTTG
TCCACTCAAGTTTCGGAGCTATGCTTATCCCAAAAGTGAAATCATATATACGTGGAAAAAAGGACCACTT
TACTCAGTAGAAGTCCCAGAAGAATCTTCAAGCCTTCTCCAGTATGATCTGATTGGACAAACAGTATCTA
GTGAGACAATTAAATCTAACACAGGTGAATACGTTATAATGACAGTTTACTTCCACTTGCAAAGGAAGAT
GGGCTACTTCATGATACAGATATACACTCCTTGCATTATGACAGTCATTCTTTCCCAGGTGTCTTTCTGG
ATTAATAAGGAGTCCGTCCCAGCAAGAACTGTTTTTGGGATCACCACTGTTTTAACTATGACCACTTTGA
GCATCAGTGCCCGGCACTCTTTGCCAAAAGTGTCATATGCCACTGCCATGGATTGGTTCATAGCTGTTTG
CTTTGCATTCGTCTTCTCTGCTCTTATCGAGTTCGCAGCTGTCAACTACTTTACCAATCTTCAGACACAG
AAGGCCAAAAGGAAGGCACAGTTTGCAGCCCCACCCACAGTGACAATATCAAAAGCTACTGAACCTTTGG
AAGCTGAGATTGTTTTGCATCCTGACTCCAAATATCATCTGAAGAAAAGGATCACTTCTCTGTCTTTGCC
AATAGTTTCATCTTCCGAGGCCAATAAAGTGCTCACGAGAGCGCCCATCTTACAATCAACACCTGTCACA
CCCCCACCACTCTCGCCAGCCTTTGGAGGCACCAGTAAAATAGACCAGTATTCTCGAATTCTCTTCCCAG
TTGCATTTGCAGGATTCAACCTTGTGTACTGGGTAGTTTATCTTTCCAAAGATACAATGGAAGTGAGTAG
CAGTGTTGAATTGCCAACTTTCTTGTACAAAGTTGGCATTATAAGAAAGCATTGCTTATCAATTTGTTGC
AACGAACAGGTCACTATCAGTCAAAATAAAATCATTATTTGCCATCCAGCTGATATCCCCTATAGTGAGT
CGTATTACATGGTCATAGCTGTTTCCTGGCAGCTCTGGCCCGTGTCTCAAAATCTCTGATGTTACATTGC
ACAAGATAAAAATATATCATCATGCCTCCTCTAGACCAGCCAGGACAGAAATGCCTCGACTTCGCTGCTA
CCCAAGGTTGCCGGGTGACGCACACCGTGGAAACGGATGAAGGCACGAACCCAGTGGACATAAGCCTGTT
CGGTTCGTAAGCTGTAATGCAAGTAGCGTATGCGCTCACGCAACTGGTCCAGAACCTTGACCGAACGCAG
CGGTGGTAACGGCGCAGTGGCGGTTTTCATGGCTTGTTATGACTGTTTTTTTGGGGTACAGTCTATGCCT
CGGGCATCCAAGCAGCAAGCGCGTTACGCCGTGGGTCGATGTTTGATGTTATGGAGCAGCAACGATGTTA
CGCAGCAGGGCAGTCGCCCTAAAACAAAGTTAAACATTATGAGGGAAGCGGTGATCGCCGAAGTATCGAC
TCAACTATCAGAGGTAGTTGGCGTCATCGAGCGCCATCTCGAACCGACGTTGCTGGCCGTACATTTGTAC
GGCTCCGCAGTGGATGGCGGCCTGAAGCCACACAGTGATATTGATTTGCTGGTTACGGTGACCGTAAGGC
TTGATGAAACAACGCGGCGAGCTTTGATCAACGACCTTTTGGAAACTTCGGCTTCCCCTGGAGAGAGCGA
GATTCTCCGCGCTGTAGAAGTCACCATTGTTGTGCACGACGACATCATTCCGTGGCGTTATCCAGCTAAG
CGCGAACTGCAATTTGGAGAATGGCAGCGCAATGACATTCTTGCAGGTATCTTCGAGCCAGCCACGATCG
ACATTGATCTGGCTATCTTGCTGACAAAAGCAAGAGAACATAGCGTTGCCTTGGTAGGTCCAGCGGCGGA
GGAACTCTTTGATCCGGTTCCTGAACAGGATCTATTTGAGGCGCTAAATGAAACCTTAACGCTATGGAAC
TCGCCGCCCGACTGGGCTGGCGATGAGCGAAATGTAGTGCTTACGTTGTCCCGCATTTGGTACAGCGCAG
TAACCGGCAAAATCGCGCCGAAGGATGTCGCTGCCGACTGGGCAATGGAGCGCCTGCCGGCCCAGTATCA
GCCCGTCATACTTGAAGCTAGACAGGCTTATCTTGGACAAGAAGAAGATCGCTTGGCCTCGCGCGCAGAT
CAGTTGGAAGAATTTGTCCACTACGTGAAAGGCGAGATCACCAAGGTAGTCGGCAAATAACCCTCGAGCC
ACCCATGACCAAAATCCCTTAACGTGAGTTACGCGTCGTTCCACTGAGCGTCAGACCCCGTAGAAAAGAT
CAAAGGATCTTCTTGAGATCCTTTTTTTCTGCGCGTAATCTGCTGCTTGCAAACAAAAAAACCACCGCTA
CCAGCGGTGGTTTGTTTGCCGGATCAAGAGCTACCAACTCTTTTTCCGAAGGTAACTGGCTTCAGCAGAG
CGCAGATACCAAATACTGTTCTTCTAGTGTAGCCGTAGTTAGGCCACCACTTCAAGAACTCTGTAGCACC
GCCTACATACCTCGCTCTGCTAATCCTGTTACCAGTGGCTGCTGCCAGTGGCGATAAGTCGTGTCTTACC
GGGTTGGACTCAAGACGATAGTTACCGGATAAGGCGCAGCGGTCGGGCTGAACGGGGGGTTCGTGCACAC
AGCCCAGCTTGGAGCGAACGACCTACACCGAACTGAGATACCTACAGCGTGAGCTATGAGAAAGCGCCAC
GCTTCCCGAAGGGAGAAAGGCGGACAGGTATCCGGTAAGCGGCAGGGTCGGAACAGGAGAGCGCACGAGG
GAGCTTCCAGGGGGAAACGCCTGGTATCTTTATAGTCCTGTCGGGTTTCGCCACCTCTGACTTGAGCGTC
GATTTTTGTGATGCTCGTCAGGGGGGCGGAGCCTATGGAAAAACGCCAGCAACGCGGCCTTTTTACGGTT
CCTGGCCTTTTGCTGGCCTTTTGCTCACATGTTCTTTCCTGCGTTATCCCCTGATTCTGTGGATAACCGT
ATTACCGCCTTTGAGTGAGCTGATACCGCTCGCCGCAGCCGAACGACCGAGCGCAGCGAGTCAGTGAGCG
AGGAAGCGGAAGAGCGCCCAATACGCAAACCGCCTCTCCCCGCGCGTTGGCCGATTCATTAATGCAGCTG
GCACGACAGGTTTCCCGACTGGAAAGCGGGCAGTGAGCGCAACGCAATTAATACGCGTACCGCTAGCCAG
GAAGAGTTTGTAGAAACGCAAAAAGGCCATCCGTCAGGATGGCCTTCTGCTTAGTTTGATGCCTGGCAGT
TTATGGCGGGCGTCCTGCCCGCCACCCTCCGGGCCGTTGCTTCACAACGTTCAAATCCGCTCCCGGCGGA
TTTGTCCTACTCAGGAGAGCGTTCACCGACAAACAACAGATAAAACGAAAGGCCCAGTCTTCCGACTGAG
CCTTTCGTTTTATTTGATGCCT
