>Addgene plasmid #81428 | pDONR223_GABRA6_p.G175R | depositor partial sequence | sequence record 154747 | Insert sequence
ATGGCGTCGTCTCTGCCCTGGCTGTGCATTATTCTGTGGCTAGAAAATGCCCTAGGGAAACTCGAAGTTG
AAGGCAACTTCTACTCAGAAAACGTCAGTCGGATCCTGGACAACTTGCTTGAAGGCTATGACAATCGGCT
GCGGCCGGGATTTGGAGGTGCTGTCACTGAAGTCAAAACAGACATTTATGTGACCAGTTTTGGGCCCGTG
TCAGATGTGGAGATGGAGTATACGATGGATGTTTTTTTCCGCCAGACCTGGACTGATGAGAGGTTGAAGT
TTGGGGGGCCAACTGAGATTCTGAGTCTGAATAATTTGATGGTCAGTAAAATCTGGACGCCTGACACCTT
TTTCAGAAATGGTAAAAAGTCCATTGCTCACAACATGACAACTCCTAATAAACTCTTCAGAATAATGCAG
AATGGAACCATTTTATACACCATGAGGCTTACCATCAATGCTGACTGTCCCATGAGGCTGGTTAACTTTC
CTATGGATGGGCATGCTTGTCCACTCAAGTTTCGGAGCTATGCTTATCCCAAAAGTGAAATCATATATAC
GTGGAAAAAAGGACCACTTTACTCAGTAGAAGTCCCAGAAGAATCTTCAAGCCTTCTCCAGTATGATCTG
ATTGGACAAACAGTATCTAGTGAGACAATTAAATCTAACACAGGTGAATACGTTATAATGACAGTTTACT
TCCACTTGCAAAGGAAGATGGGCTACTTCATGATACAGATATACACTCCTTGCATTATGACAGTCATTCT
TTCCCAGGTGTCTTTCTGGATTAATAAGGAGTCCGTCCCAGCAAGAACTGTTTTTGGGATCACCACTGTT
TTAACTATGACCACTTTGAGCATCAGTGCCCGGCACTCTTTGCCAAAAGTGTCATATGCCACTGCCATGG
ATTGGTTCATAGCTGTTTGCTTTGCATTCGTCTTCTCTGCTCTTATCGAGTTCGCAGCTGTCAACTACTT
TACCAATCTTCAGACACAGAAGGCCAAAAGGAAGGCACAGTTTGCAGCCCCACCCACAGTGACAATATCA
AAAGCTACTGAACCTTTGGAAGCTGAGATTGTTTTGCATCCTGACTCCAAATATCATCTGAAGAAAAGGA
TCACTTCTCTGTCTTTGCCAATAGTTTCATCTTCCGAGGCCAATAAAGTGCTCACGAGAGCGCCCATCTT
ACAATCAACACCTGTCACACCCCCACCACTCTCGCCAGCCTTTGGAGGCACCAGTAAAATAGACCAGTAT
TCTCGAATTCTCTTCCCAGTTGCATTTGCAGGATTCAACCTTGTGTACTGGGTAGTTTATCTTTCCAAAG
ATACAATGGAAGTGAGTAGCAGTGTTGAA
